>Addgene plasmid #200001 | pPath-Violacein-native | addgene full sequence | sequence record 406785 | Addgene NGS Result
CTCCTCAGCGTTGCAGCGCGTAGCGCAGGTTCTGCGCCAGCGCTTCCGGCATCGGCGGCAGCGACTTGCG
GCGCGCGTCGAAGCTCTGCACGAACTCGGCGCTGGACAGGTGCATGCGCTCCTCCACCGTCTCGAACCAG
ACCCGGCTGTTGTCGGCATGGCCGCGGAACAGCTGGACCAGCGGCAGCGCGCGCTCCTCGAAGCGCTTCA
GCGCGGCCGGCACGCCGTCCTCGGTGCACAGCGCCTTCACCAGCAGCTGCGCCACCACCACCGCCATCGT
GGTGCCGTGGCCGATGGAGAAGTGGCCGGACTGCAGCGCGTCGCCCAGCAGCACCAGCTTGCCGTCGTGG
CAGCGGTCGTGGCTCAGGGTCATGAAGTTGCGCCAGTCGAGGCCGGGCTGGCTCACCAGGCCGTGGCCGC
CCAGCTCGGCCTGGAACACCTTGGCGACGTATTCGGCCGACGCCTCTTCCGACATCTCGCCCAGGCGGGC
GCGGGCATAGGTCTCCTCGCTGCACTCGACGATGAAGGTGCTCATCGTGTCCGAGTACTTGTAGGCGTGG
GCGATGAAAATGTCCTTGCCGTGGGTGCGGAACACCAGGTTCATCTGGTCGAACAGCTGGCTGGTGCCGT
ACCAGATGTACTTGTTGCGGCCGTAGTCCACCTGCGGCACCAGCGCCTCGGTGAAGTGGGCGGTCTTGTG
ATTGACGCCGTTGGCCAGCACCACCAGGTCGTAGTCGGCCAGCGGCAGCTCGCCATGCTCCAGCAGCGGC
GATTCGAAGCGGATGGCGATGCCCTGCGAGCGGCACTTGTCGCGCAAGGCGTGCACCAGGCCGCGGCGCT
CCACGCCGCACAGCAGCACGCCGGTGCTCATCAGGCTGGGCTCGTTGTGGTGGACCAGCTTGAAGTCTTC
CAGGAACTGCGGATTCAGCCTCTCCGGCGCGTCCAGGTAGGACAGCGGATTGGCCGGATGCTGGCCGGGC
CGGCCGGGCAGCACCACGCCCCAGCCCAGCACTTCCTGCTCGTCGTTCTTTTCGACGATGTCTATCGCCC
ACAGCGGACGCGCCTGTTTCAGTTGGCTGGCGAACACCAGGCCGGCCGGCCCCGCGCCGATGACCAGAAT
CTTCATCAGTTGACCCTCCCTATCTTGTACCAAACGTTCTGTTTTCTCTGGATCTGCTGCAGTCTGTCGT
ACGGCTCGGACGTGAAGTACAGCTTCTCCGCCATGTCCGGCGGGTAAAGGCCGGGAAACTTGCTATGCAT
GTAGCGGGTGTAGCGGGCCCGCATGAAGAAGATGGGATTGGAGCAGCTGAGCACGTCGTAGTTGGCGCGC
GCCATGTCCTGCATCGCGTCGGCCTGCACCTTGCGCAGCTCGGTGAACTCGGGAAAGGCCTTGTCCTGGT
CGCCCTGGTGGCGGTCCAGCAGCTCGACGAAGGTGCGCGCGTCCTCCAGCGCCATGTTCATGCCCTGGCC
GAGGAAAGGCGCGGTGGCGTGGGCGGCGTCGCCCAGCAGCAGCACATTGCCCTTGTAGTGGAAGGTGCTG
GAACGGACGTTGATCAGGTCGTTGCTGGGCTTGGCCAGGAACTGGCGCAGCATCTCGTCGCGCGCGTCCC
GCGGCAGGCCGCCGAAGTAACGGTCGAAAAAGGCGCGCATCGTCGGCTCGTCGGTGGTGGTCAGGCTGGG
GCTGCCGCTGTACGGCAGGCAGACCGCGATGCTGACGCTGCCGTCCGGGATGGTGGCGGCGCGGCCGGCG
AACAGGCCGCCGGAGTCCATGCCGAAGAAATACAGCGTGTCCTTGCGGTAGCCCAGCGCCTGCGCGTCCG
GCAGCACCAGCGTCTTGTAGCCGTGGCGGAAGAAAGTCTGCTGGAATTCGAAGCGGCGCAACCCGCTCTG
CATCGCCTGCCGCACCGCCGAGTGCGCGCCGTCGGCGCCGATGATCATATCGCCCTGCAAGCGCTGCGGC
TGGCCGTCCTTGCCCTGGATCAGCACCGACTTGCCGTCCAGATCCACGTCCAGGCACTTGTGCTCGAAGT
AGTAGCGGACGCCGGCCAGGTTGGCGTACTTGTTCAGCAGCTTCTGAAACGCCGCGCGGTTCAGCGACAG
CGGGCGGAAATCCTCCAGCGGCTTGAGCTCCCGCATCCGGTACTGGCCGCCGACGGAAAACGCCATCGCC
ACGATGGGTTCGCCGCAGGCGTCCAGCTCCGCGCGCGGAATGCCGGCCGCCAGCACCGACTTGATGCCGC
GCACGGTCATGCTGACGCCTATCGCCCGCGAGCTGACCACATCCACGTAGGAAGACAGGTCCCGCAGCGG
GTCGCCGCGCTTTTCCACCACGTGGACCTCGTAGCCGCGCTTCGCCAGGTAGATGGCGGTCAGCCCGCCG
GCGAGCCCGCCTCCGACTATGATTGCTCTTTTCATTTCAGGCCTCTCTAGAAAGCTTTCCACAAGCCAAA
TCCAGCATCTGCCGGCGGTAGAAATCCAGCAGTTCCATTTGCGCGTCGGGCAGCCAGCCCGGCTCCAGCA
TCGACGCCTGCTCCAGCAGGCGCTCGCAGCGCCGCGCCAGCATCCGGCAGCCCAGCGCGTAGTCGTCGTA
GCTGCGGGTATCCACCGGCCCCGGCAGCGGCGGCCCGGCGGTGCGTCCGGCGATGCCCGACGGCAGGTTC
ATCAGCGCGCAGGACAGCGGCCTGAGCAGGCCGGTCATCAGGTCGATCGCCGCGTTCATCAGCCGCGAGC
GCCTGAGGCTGCCCAGCGGCTTGACCGCGAAGTGCTGCGCCATCATCGCGAACATCAGCTCGTACACGCC
CTGGTACAGCGCCATCAGCGCGCGCGCCCGTCCGTCCGCCACGCGCTGGCAGCCCGGCGACTCGTCCAGC
ACCGGGTTGCGCAGCGCCGGCAACGCCGGCTCGAACGGCGCGGACTGCGCCATGATCCTGGCCGACATCT
CCCGCAGCCGCTGGAAATGCGAATGCTCGTAATGCGGCGAGTCCAGCGCCCCGCCCTCGCCCTGGTCGGT
GACGAAGGCGATGCCGAACAGCGCGCTGTCGCGATCGAACACCTCCAGCTGGTAGCCGGGATGGGCGCGG
TTGGTCAGCTCGTTGAGGAACAAGTGGTGCTCGCCGCCGCGCTTGCCGGCCTCGCCGCCGAACAGGTCGG
GCAGATCGAGAAAGGCCTGGCGGATGGCGGCGTAGCAGTCGGCGATGGATTTGCCCGGCGCAGGGATGAA
GTGCGGCCATTCCAGCCGGACGAAGCGCGCCAGCGTCGACTCGGAGAACGGCTCCAGCGCGAATTCGGTG
TCCAGGCCGAACGCCTGCCGCGCCGCCTCGCCCATCAGCGGCACGCCGGCGTAGAACGGCTCGCCCAGCG
CCATCAGCAGGTTGTTGACCACCAGGTAATGGATCATCTCCTCGTGGGCGATCTCCAGCAGCGCGGCGCG
GATGCCGCCGTCGCGGCGCCGGTCGCCGCTGCCGCAGGCCAGCTGCAGCTGCTCCGCCGTCCACGCGCCG
TCGCGCACCCGCTGCTGGCCCTGGGCGTAATTGGGAATGGAATAGGCGGCGTACAGGTACTGCAGCATCA
CCGACAACTCCAGATCCACCGCCTTGCGCAGCTCGGCCGCCAGCTGGGCCTTGCTCTCGATGCGCGCCGG
CCCGGCCGGCGGCGGCGCCTGCAGCCTGGCCTGGCCCTCGACATGGGCCAGGTATTTGAGGAACAGCCTG
GCCTTGGGCGCCGACAGCTCGCGGGTGCTGGGCATGTAGTAGCTCTTGTTCCGGTTCTGCGGATCGCACA
TCTGCCACATCAGCCTGGCGTAGGTCTCGCACTTGCAGCGGTCGGCCAGGCTGAACACCTTGTCGGACAT
GAACGGGTAGACCAGCTCGTAATAGGCCATCACGTGCCGGTACAGGAAGGCGTAATCGACCTCCTCCACC
GTCGCGTCGTCCAACGCCCAGTCGTCCGGCAGCACCCGCAGCGGGATCGCCTCCGCGCCGTCGTCGAGCA
CGATGCGCGCCGGGCCGGGCCGCAGGCCGGTCAGCCGCCATTCGGCGGCATCGCCGTCCTGGCGCGACTC
CACGCCGACCAGACCCATCCCCTCGATCCGGTGGGGAATGTCCGGGCGCGCGCGGGCCTCGCCGCGGAAA
TAGCTGCGCAGCGCGATGCTTTCCGGAAAGAAACGGCCGTGGCGGCGGTCCGGCGCTTCCAAATAAAGAT
TGGAGGCGTCGGACTGCGTGACCCAGTCCTGCTCGCGCCATTCGGCCAGCTCGCTGGACAGCGTCAGCGA
GCCCCTGGGCTCGCGCAGCAGCGGCAGGTCGACGATGCCGTGGTTCGTCCAGTAATCCTGGTAAAGCGCC
TGCGGCACCCGCGCCAGCAACGCGCCGTCCTCGTCGCGCAGCAGCAGGTCGCCCAACGGCAGCTTGGCCC
CGAGATCGGGCGTCAGCCTGTCCGGCGCGGACGGCTGCGCCGCCCGGGTGGAGAACGGAATGGCGCAGGC
CAGATTCAGCGCCACGCGGCCGCCGCTTACGCGCAGCGTCAGATCGCCCAGCCCGGGCTGGCGCGGACGC
AGCAGCCGGCCGGCCGGGTAGCTGGCCAGTTCGCCGCGCCGCCACAGGCCGACCACGCCGACCATGTCGT
GGAACACCGGCGAGTTGGGTTGCGGCGGCGTCGACATATTGAACAGCGCGTACTGCACCGTCAGGCCGAG
CACGTCGTCGTCCTCCAGCGCCAGCTGCAGCCTGCGCCAGGCTTCGGAATCGAATGGCCCCGGGTGGAAC
AGGAAGTGCGGATGGTCTTTGGGCACCGAGAACTGGAACAGCCGCGCCAGGCCGAACTCCTCGTCCAGGA
AATGGCCGCCGCGCTCGGCGATGTGGCCGCCGCGCGTCCAGCGCGCGCCGTGGCTGTCGTCGATGTCGGC
GGTGAACAGCCAGGGCGTGCCCGGTCCGGCGCCGGCCGGGCTGATCGTGAACTGCCCGGCGTAGATCTGC
GCCGCGTCGCGGCGGGTGGGGTCGCTGTCCACCCAGCGCGCGCGGTTGAAGGTGGTGCGCAGGTAATCGT
TGTAATGCCCCCACAGCGCCAGCCTGGCGCCGACCAGGCCGTCGCCGCGGTCCGCTTCGCCGCCATCCCA
CTGCACGTGGCTGACGGTGGCGCTCTCCCAGGAGAAATGGTTGTTGCCGGCCGCGTTGTAGCCCTCGGCC
AGGCTGAACGGCCCTTCCGGGTCAGCCCGGCCGTCCAGGCCGAAACGCGGCCCCAGCGACCGCAGGTGGC
GGTGGAACTCGGTCGGATGGCGCGCGAGGTCGAACGGTTCGCCTGCCATGGCCACCGTATTGCTGGCCAT
GTCGATGTGGCCGTGCGGATCGCGGTTGGCGGTGGGCGCGTTGACCCGCGCCCAGCCGCGGAAATGGATG
CGTGGAAAATCCAGAATGCTCATGTGTTTCCCGAACGGTCATGGCTGACAAGCGCCGCCCGGAACCGGGC
GGCGACGCGATGCGGCGGCCGGACCGTTCACGCGGCGATGCGCTGCAGCAGCAGACGGCTGGCTTCGCGG
GCGCTGAGCAGGCCGCCCTCCATCCAGCCGCAGTGCTCGGTGTAGGCGTCCGAACAGGCGATGATGCCGC
TGTCGCGGTGGCTGAGCGCGGACGGATGGTCGATATCGCTGTCGCGGCAGAACTCCACGCCATGCGCCCA
ATACTTGTGCACATGGGCGAGGGGCTGGGGAATGCGCTCGCGAACGATGCCCAGCGCGCTGGCCAGATGG
GTGCGGATCTGCTCCAGGTAGCCGTCCTCTCCTTCGGCCACGCAGCCGCGCCAGTAATTGGCCATCTCGC
TGTCGGTGTAGAAGAACAGGTACTTGTCGCCCTTGAAGTAGATCTTGCGCAGCGGGTTGTCGACGATCAG
CACCTGGTCGTCCAGCTTGTAGTCCAGCCACCATGGCTCGCCGTAGGTGAGGAAACCCTTGAACAGCGGC
AGCGAGCCGTAGCGCGCGCCGCTCCACGCCTCGGGGAAGTCGACATTGAGCCCGGCCATCGCCGACGGAG
GAATGGCCAGGATCAGATGGCGGGTCCGGTGTTCCAGCTTCCAGCCGTCGTCGCCGGCCAGTTGCAGCAG
GTAGCCGTCGCCGTCCGTCCTCACCGACAGCAGCCGGTAACCCAGGCTGAAGCGCGCGCCGGCAGCCTTG
ACCTTGGCCTTGATGCCCTGGATCAGGCCCGCAAAGCCCGTTTCCGCCGCGAACCACTGGTTGGCGTCGT
TATCGGTCACGCTCTGGATTTCCGGGTGCTTGCCGACGATGTCGTAGGCCATCTCGGCCGAGATGTCGGG
CAGGAACAGCGCGTCGTAGCCCATGGAGCGGATCATGCCCACCGCGCTGTCATGGCCCTGGTAGCGGCTG
ACGAACTGGAGAAAGGATTCCTTGCCATGCTCTTTCAGCCTGGGCGACAACTCGTTCATCGCCCGCTTCA
GCTTCTGCTGGACATGGCTCTTGAATTTCAGCTGGGTGAACGGATACACCTCGCTCTTCTGGCTGTAATG
CTGCATCGCGCTCTGGAAATGCGGGTGCAGCTGCGGGGAGTATCGCCCCGCGCCCAGCTCTATCGACGCC
TTGCCATCCAGCATCTTCGAGCGGATGCGGCCGCCCGCCTCCTGCTGCATGTCGAAGATGCGCAGCGACA
GGCCGCGGCAAGCGGGCGAGTCGAGCAGATGGCTGGCGCAGGTCAGGCCGCTGATGCCGGCGCCGACAAT
GCAGATATCGGAAGAATGCTTCATCGCGAATGTCCTTTTGACTAGTCAACTCACGCCCGCCGCGCGGCAA
CGGCGGACGGGCATGGGCGGCGAAAACCTACGGCACTCGCGCCTTGGAATCGGGATGCTGCCTTTCGTTT
CCTCGTCATGCCCGGTCAATCCGGGCACAAAAAATCGTTTGACATTTTATTTTAACAATAAAATGCTTTT
GTAATTTCAAGCCACATTAGTTCAACCGGACTCATTCATCAACCATATTGTCTGACAATGTGGCTAATAC
TGTTCCAAGGGTCAGGGCATGACGTGGAGAATTGGATACAAAAGTGATGGCCTTCAGCAAAAAACCCCTC
AAGACCCGTTTAGAGGCCCCAAGGGGTTATGCTAGTTATTGCTCAGCGGTGGCAGCAGCCAACTCAGCTT
CCTTTCGGGCTTTGTTAGCAGCCGGATCCCAGTGGTGGTGGTGGTGGTGCTCGAGTGCGGCCGCAGCGAC
AACAACATAACGAAAGGCCCAGTCTTTCGACTGAGCCTTTCGTTTTATTTGAAGCTTCTTTCAGCAAAAA
ACCCCGCGAGATCCCCGAAAGAGGCCCCGCGGGGTTATGCTAGAGCAGTATAGCGACCAGCATTCACATA
CGATTGACGCATGATATTACTTTCTGCGCACTTAACTTCGCATCTGGACAGATGATGTCGAGGCGAAAAA
AAATATAAATCACGCTAACATTTGATTAAAATAGAACAACTACAATATAAAAAAACTATACAAATGACAA
GTTCTTGAAAACAAGAATCTTTTTATTGTCAGTACTGATTAGAAAAACTCATCGAGCATCAAATGAAACT
GCAATTTATTCATATCAGGATTATCAATACCATATTTTTGAAAAAGCCGTTTCTGTAATGAAGGAGAAAA
CTCACCGAGGCAGTTCCATAGGATGGCAAGATCCTGGTATCGGTCTGCGATTCCGACTCGTCCAACATCA
ATACAACCTATTAATTTCCCCTCGTCAAAAATAAGGTTATCAAGTGAGAAATCACCATGAGTGACGACTG
AATCCGGTGAGAATGGCAAAAGCTTATGCATTTCTTTCCAGACTTGTTCAACAGGCCAGCCATTACGCTC
GTCATCAAAATCACTCACATCAACCAAACCGTTATTCATTCGTGATTGCGCCTGAGCGAGACGAAATACG
CGATCGCTGTTAAAAGGACAATTACAAACAGGAATCGAATGCAACCGGCGCAGGAACACTGCCAGCGCAT
CAACAATATTTTCACCTGAATCAGGATATTCTTCTAATACCTGGAATGCTGTTTTGCCGGGGATCGCAGT
GGTGAGTAACCATGCATCATCAGGAGTACGGATAAAATGCTTGATGGTCGGAAGAGGCATAAATTCCGTC
AGCCAGTTTAGTCTGACCATCTCATCTGTAACATCATTGGCAACGCTACCTTTGCCATGTTTCAGAAACA
ACTCTGGCGCATCGGGCTTCCCATACAATCGATAGATTGTCGCACCTGATTGCCCGACATTATCGCGAGC
CCATTTATACCCATATAAATCAGCATCCATGTTGGAATTTAATCGCGGCCTCGAAACGTGAGTCTTTTCC
TTACCCATGTAATCACTCCTTCTTAATTACAAATTTTTGGTTGTTTATGTTCGGATGTGATGTGAGAACT
GTATCCTAGCAAGATTTTAAAAGGAAGTATATGAAAGAAGAACCTCAGTGGCAAATCCTAACCTTTTATA
TTTCTCTACAGGGGCGCGGCGTGGGGACAATTCAACGCGTCTGTGAGGGGAGCGTTTCCCTGCTCGCAGG
TCTGCAGCGAGGTGCCGTAATTTTTGCTTCGCGCCGTGCGGCCATCAAAATGTATGGATGCAAATGATTA
TACATGGGGATGTATGGGCTAAATGTACGGGCGACAGTCACATCATGCCCCTGAGCTGCGCACGTCAAGA
CTGTCAAGGAGGGTATTCTGGGCCTCCATGTCTTGCAGATGAGCAAACATATAACCGAGGAACAAAGGTA
TGCAATTTCTTTTTCTACAGTATTTAAAGATACCCCAAGAAGCTAATTATAACAAGACGAACTCCAATTC
ACTGTTCCTTGCATTCTAAAACCTTAAATACAGAAAACAGCCTTTTCAAAGTTGTTTTCAAAGTTGGCGT
ATAACATAGTATCGACGGAGCCGATTTTGAAACCACAATTATGATAGAATTTGACGTATTACCCTGTTAT
CCCTATACGCGCCCGGGGAGCCCACGGGCACGCCCTGGCACCCATTTAGGTGACACTATAGATTACGCCG
CTACGTCTTCCGTGCCGTCCTGGGCGTCGTCTTCGTCGTCGTCGGTCGGCGGCTTCGCCCACGTGATCGA
AGCGCGCTTCTCGATGGGCGTTCCCTGCCCCCTGCCCGTAGTCGACTTCGTGACAACGATCTTGTCTACG
AAGAGCCCGACGAACACGCGCTTGTCGTCTACTGACGCGCGCCCCCACCACGACTTAGGGCCGGTCGGGT
CAGCGTCGGCGTCTTCGGGGAACCATTGGTCAAGGGGAAGCTTCGGGGCTTCGGCGGCTTCAAGTTCGGC
AAGCCGCTCTTCCGCCCCTTGCTGCCGGAGCGTCAGCGCTGCCTGTTGCTTCCGGAAGTGCTTCCTGCCA
ACGGGTCCGTCGTACGCGCCTGCCGCGCGGTCTTCGTACAGCTCTTCAAGGGCGTTCAGGGCGTCGGCGC
GCTCCGCAACAAGGTTCGCCCGTTCGCCGCTCTTCTCAGGCGCCTCAGTGAGCTTGCCGAAGCGTCGGGC
GGCTTCCCACAGAAGCGCCAACGTCTCTTCGTCGCCTTCGGCGTGCCTGATCTTGTTGAAGATGCGTTCC
GCAACGAACTTGTCGAGTGCCGCCATGCTGACGTTGCACGTGCCTTCGTGCTGCCCAGGTGCGGACGGGT
CGACCACCTTCCGGCGACGGCAGCGGTAAGAGTCCTTGATCGATTCTTCCCCGCGCTTCGAAGTCATGAC
GGCGCCACACTCGCAGTACAGCTTGTCCATGGCGGACAGAATGGCTTGCCCCCGGGAAAGCCCCTTGCCG
CGCCCCCTGCCGTCCAACCACGCCTGAAGCTCATACCACTCAGCGGGCTCGATGATCGGTCCGCAATCAA
GCTCGACCGGCCGGAGCGTGATCGGGTCGCGCTGAATGCGGTAACCCTCAATCTTCGTGGTCGGCGTGCC
GTCCGGCTTCTTCTTGTAGATCACCTCAGCGGCGAAGCCCGCAATACGCGGGTCCCGAAGGATTCGCATA
ACGGTTGCCGGGTCCCAGGCGCTTGAAGCGGTCTTCTTCCCAATCGTCTCGCCCCGGGTCGGCACGGCGT
CAGCGTCCATGCGCTTACAAAGCCCCGTGATGCTGCCCGGGTGAATGGCGGCTTGACTGCCCGGCTTGAA
GGGAAGGTGTTTGTGCGTCTTGATCTCACGCCACCACCACCGGATTACGTCGGGCTCGAACTCGAAGGGT
CCGGTAAGGGGAGTGGTCGAGTGCGCAAGCTTGTTGATGACGACATTGACCATTCGGCCGTTGCGCGTGA
TCTCCTTCGTCTCCGAAACAAGCTCGAAGCCGTAAGGCGCCTTCCCGCCGACGTACCCGCCCAATTCGCG
CTGAAGGTTCTTCGTGTCGAGAATCTTCGCCGACTTCAGCGAAGATTCTTTGTGCGACGCGTCGAGCCGC
ATAATCAGGTGAATCAGGTCCATGACGTTTCCCTGCCGGAAGACGCCTTCCTGAGTGGAAACAATCGTCA
CGCCCAGGGCGAGCAATTCCGAGACAATCGGAATCGCGTCCATGACCTTCAGGCGCGAGAAGCGCGACAC
GTCATAGACAATGATCATGTTGAGCCGCCCGGCGCGGCATTCGTTCAGGATGCGTTCGAACTCCGGGCGC
TCCGCCGTCCCGAACGCCGACGTGCCCGGCGCTTCGCTGAAATGCCCGACGAACCTGAACCGGCCCCCGT
CGCGCTCGACTTCGCGCTGAAGGTCGGCCGCCTTGTCTTCGTTGGCGCTACGCTGTGTCGCTGGGCTTGC
TGCGCTCGAATTTTCGCGCTCGCGCGACTGACGGTCGTAAGCACCCGCGTACGTGTCCATGATTAATCCT
CCTTTTTGTTTGATTTAACACTTCTCTTTGTAATACGGTCCACAAAGGTATGAATAATAATGTGGCGCGC
AAATTTGATGCAACCATTATCACCGCCAGAGGTAAAATAGTCAACACGCACGGTGTTAGATATTTATCCC
TTGCGGTGATAGATTTAACGTTCCGATTTAGTACCTCCATATAAAGGAGGATCAAAATGTCAACGAAGAA
AAAGCCGCTTACACAAGAGCAGCTAGAGGACGCACGTCGTCTGAAAGCAATCTATGAGAAGAAAAAGAAT
GAGCTGGGTCTGTCTCAGGAAAGCGTAGCCGACAAGATGGGCATGGGTCAGAGCGGCGTTGGCGCTCTGT
TTAACGGTATTAATGCGCTGAACGCGTACAACGCCGCACTGCTGACCAAGATTCTGAAAGTTTCCGTCGA
GGAGTTCTCTCCTTCTATAGCTCGTGAAATCTATGAAATGTATGAAGCGGTTAGCATGCAACCGTCTCTG
CGCTCTGAATACGAATACCCGGTCTTCAGCCACGTTCAAGCAGGTATGTTTAGCCCGGAACTGCGTACCT
TCACCAAAGGTGACGCTGAGCGTTGGGTATCGACTACCAAAAAAGCGAGCGATAGCGCGTTTTGGCTGGA
AGTAGAAGGCAACAGCATGACGGCCCCGACGGGCAGCAAGCCGTCATTTCCGGATGGTATGCTGATCCTG
GTTGATCCTGAGCAGGCGGTTGAGCCGGGAGACTTTTGCATTGCGCGCCTGGGTGGTGATGAATTCACCT
TTAAGAAGCTGATCCGCGACTCTGGCCAAGTTTTCCTGCAGCCGCTGAATCCGCAATACCCAATGATCCC
GTGCAACGAATCCTGTAGCGTTGTTGGTAAGGTCATTGCATCCCAGTGGCCGGAAGAAACCTTCGGTTAA
TTTGTCAGTTACGGCAAGATGCGGCAAAACCCCGCCGAAGCGGGGTTTTCGGCGTGGATGGCTTTCTTGC
CGCTGTCGCTCAGCTGGAGCTAGTCCTGCGGTCACGTAGCTCTGGTGCTAGCAGCCTGACTGGAATTCGG
CTAGCAAGAATCGGGTCATTGTAGCGTATGCGCCTGTGAACATTCTCTTCAACAAGTTTAATTCCATTGC
GGTGAAATGGTAAAAGTCAACCCCCTGCGATGTATATTTTCCTGTACAATCAATCAAAAAGCCAAATGAT
TTAGCATTATCTTTACATCTTGTTATTTTACAGATTTTATGTTTAGATCTTTTATGCTTGCTTTTCAAAA
GGCTTGCAGGCAAGTGCACAAACAATACTTAAATAAATACTACTCAGTAATAACCTATTTCTTAGCATTT
TTGACGAAATTTGCTATTTTGTTAGAGTCTTTTACACCATTTGTCTCCACACCTCCGCTTACATCAACAC
CAATAACGCCATTTAATCTAAGCGCATCACCAACATTTTCTGGCGTCAGTCCACCAGCTAACATAAAATG
TAAGCCGGCATTTTGGCCGCTCCTAGGTAGTGCTTTTTTTCCAAGGACAAAACAGTTTCTTTTTCTTGAG
CAGGTTTTATGTTTCGGTAATCATAAACAATAAATAAATTATTTCATTTATGTTTAAAAATAAAAAATAA
AAAAGTATTTTAAATTTTTAAAAAAGTTGATTATAAGCATGTGACCTTTTGCAAGCAATTAAATTTTGCA
ATTTGTGATTTAGGCAAAAGTTACTATTTCTGGCTCGTGAATTCTGCTCTGAGCCGTCACGCTGAGTGAG
TGCTAGGCTCCACTGTGACTGACCTGGGCGCGCCCCATGTCAGCCGTTAAGTGTTCCTGTGTCACTCAAA
ATTGCTTTGAGAGGCTCTAAGGGCTTCTCAGTGCGTTACATCCCTGGCTTGTTGTCCACAACCGTTAAAC
CTTAAAGGCTTTAAAAGCCTTATATATTCTTTTTTTTCTTATAAAACTTAAAACCTTAGAGGCTATTTAA
GTTGCTGATTTATATTAATTTTATTGTTCAAACATGAGAGCTTAGTACGTGAAACATGAGAGCTTAGTAC
GTTAGCCATGAGAGCTTAGTACGTTAGCCATGAGGGTTTAGTTCGTTAAACATGAGAGCTTAGTACGTTA
AACATGAGAGCTTAGTACGTGAAACATGAGAGCTTAGTACGTACTATCAACAGGTTGAACTGCTGATCTT
CAGATCGGCGCGCCGGCCGGCCTACGGCCAGCCTCGCAGAGCAGGATTCCCGTTGAGCACCGCCAGGTGC
GAATAAGGGACAGTGAAGAAGGAACACCCGCTCGCGGGTGGGCCTACTTCACCTATCCTGCCCGGCTGAC
GCCGTTGGATACACCAAGGAAAGTCTACACGAACCCTTTGGCAAAATCCTGTATATCGTGCGAAAAAGGA
TGGATATACCGAAAAAATCGCTATAATGACCCCGAAGCAGGGTTATGCAGCGGAAAAGGACAAGGGTCGT
CCAAAAAAAAAGGCTCCAAAAGGAGCCTTTAATTGTATCGGTTTACCAATGTTTAATCAGGCTCGCGCCA
ATTTCCGCAATCTGACGGTTACGTTCATCCATCGTCGCCTGGCTGCCGGTGGTATAAATCACCACAATAC
GGCTCGGTTTACCATCCGGGCCCAGCGCCGCAATAATGCCACGGCTGCCACGTTCGCCCGCACCGCTTTT
ATCCGCAATAAACCAGCCAGCCGGCAGCGCGCTACGCAGCAGCGGACCCGCCACTTTATCCGCTTCCATC
CAATCAATCAGTTGCTGGCGGCTTGCCAGGGTCAGCAGCTCACCCGTCAGCAGTTTACGCAGGGTGGTCG
CCATTGCTGCCGGCATGGTGGTATCACGTTCATCGTTCGGAATCGCTTCGTTCAGTTCCGGTTCCCAACG
ATCCAGACGGGTCACATGATCGCCCATGTTATGCAGAAACGCGGTCAGTTCTTTCGGACCGCCAATGGTC
GTCAGCAGCAGGTTCGCCGCGGTGTTATCGCTCATGGTAATCGCCGCGCTGCACAGTTCACGCACGGTCA
TGCCATCGGTCAGATGTTTTTCGGTCACCGGGCTATATTCCACCAGATCGTTCTGGCTATAATGAATACG
ACGGCCCAGTTGTTCCTGGCCCGCATCCACACGGCTCAGAACCGCACCGCACAGCAGCACTTTAAAGGTG
CTCATCATCGGAAAACGTTCTTCCGGACGAAAAGATTCCAGAATTTTGCCGCTGTTCAGATCCAGTTCAA
TATAGCCCACGCGCGCACCCAGTTGATCTTCCGCATCTTTCACTTTCACCAGGGTTTCCGGATGCGCAAA
CACCGGCAGGCAAAACGCCGCAAAAAACGGAATCAGCGCCACACGAAAATGCTGAATGCTCATACTCTTC
CTTTTTCAATATTATTGAAGCATTTATCAGGGTTATTGTCTCATGAGCGGATACATATTTGAATGTATTT
AGAAAAATAAACAAATAGGGGAATTAAAAAAAAGCCCGCTCATTAGGCGGGCTACTAATTTAAATCGATT
ATACGCGCCCGGGGAGCCCTGGGGCACGCCCTGGCACCCCTCGGTACCAAATTCCAGAAAAGAGGCCTCC
CGAAAGGGGGGCCTTTTTTCGTTTTGGTCCGGCCTCACCTAGCGCTTGGCGGCGAAGACGGCGTCGGGAA
TCTCGGCCTCGCTGACGTTGGGGAAATCGCGCAGCGACGCGCGCGACGCCTCGTCCCCGGTCACCATCCT
CAGCGGCGTACCGCTGGCGGCGTCCAGGTACAACGTGGACGGCCCCTTGCCCGGACGCTGGTAGCGCCAG
CCGTCGGCTTCCCTGCCCAGCACCACGCGGCGGCCGATATGGCGGGCGCCCAGCCGGCGCAGCACGTCGC
GCGGCAGGAACAGCTCGGCGAACGGGCCGGTCTCGTCGTCCAGCGGCCGCTCGCACAGCTGCTCGCCCAG
GGCGGTCCGCTCGCGGCCATAGGCCACCTTCTGCTTCCAGGTGCGGCCGCTGGCGGCGTTGCCGACCTCG
GACATCCACAGCCGGTAGCCGGTGTCGCGCTCCGACCAGGGATTGAACAGGCCGTCTATCCGACAGATGT
CGCGCTCGTAGTCGAACCAGCAGTAGCCGGACGTCAGCTGGTCATCCGGCAGCATCGGACTCCAGTACGA
CACATAGGCGCTGCTCCAGCGCGCCGGCAGCAGCGGCGGTTCCCGGTTTTCCATGCGGC
Features (pLannotate 1.2.2; 22 found; start..end, strand, type, name):
      8..1126    -  CDS            vioD: VIOD_CHRVO - Experimental evidence at protein level: Swiss-Prot protein existence level 1. Catalyzes the oxygenation of the 6-position of protodeoxyviolaceinate to form proviolacein. From Chromobacterium violaceum (strain ATCC 12472 / DSM 30191 / JCM 1249 / NBRC 12614 / NCIMB 9131 / NCTC 9757).
   1129..2415    -  CDS            vioC: VIOC_CHRVO - Experimental evidence at protein level: Swiss-Prot protein existence level 1. Catalyzes the hydroxylation of the 16-position of protoviolaceinate and protodeoxyviolaceinate to form violacein and deoxyviolacein, respectively. From Chromobacterium violaceum (strain ATCC 12472 / DSM 30191 / JCM 1249 / NBRC 12614 / NCIMB 9131 / NCTC 9757).
   2420..5413    -  CDS            vioB: VIOB_CHRVO - Experimental evidence at protein level: Swiss-Prot protein existence level 1. Catalyzes the hydrogen peroxide-dependent dimerization of two L-tryptophan-derived molecules (imine form of indole 3-pyruvate (IPA)), to form an uncharacterized product suggested to be indole-3-pyruvate imine dimer that can spontaneously convert into dichlorochromopyrrolate (CPA). The uncharacterized product is the substrate of VioE. From Chromobacterium violaceum (strain ATCC 12472 / DSM 30191 / JCM 1249 / NBRC 12614 / NCIMB 9131 / NCTC 9757).
   5491..6744    -  CDS            vioA: VIOA_CHRVO - Experimental evidence at protein level: Swiss-Prot protein existence level 1. The enzyme generates the imine form of indole 3-pyruvate (IPA) from L-tryptophan (L-Trp), with concomitant two-electron reduction of O(2) to H(2)O(2). From Chromobacterium violaceum (strain ATCC 12472 / DSM 30191 / JCM 1249 / NBRC 12614 / NCIMB 9131 / NCTC 9757).
   7058..7105    -  terminator     T7 terminator: transcription terminator for bacteriophage T7 RNA polymerase
   7113..7162    -  CDS            SET1 (fragment): solubility-enhancement tag derived from T7 phage gene 10B
   7172..7189    -  CDS            9xHis (fragment): 9xHis affinity tag
   7219..7261    -  terminator     rrnB T1 terminator (fragment): transcription terminator T1 from the E. coli rrnB gene
   7326..7523    -  terminator     TEF terminator: Ashbya gossypii TEF terminator
   7529..8338    -  CDS            KanR: aminoglycoside phosphotransferase; aph(3')-Ia; confers resistance to kanamycin
   8369..8712    -  promoter       TEF promoter: Ashbya gossypii TEF promoter
   8968..9001    -  protein_bind   attB: minimal attB site for the φC31 integrase (Groth et al., 2000) phage φC31 integrase
   9004..9022    +  promoter       SP6 promoter: promoter for bacteriophage SP6 RNA polymerase
   9024..10839   -  CDS            phage φC31 integrase (fragment): integrase from phage φC31
  11047..11757   +  CDS            cI: RPC1_LAMBD - Experimental evidence at protein level: Swiss-Prot protein existence level 1. Acts as a transcriptional repressor that allows virus to establish and maintain latency. Prevents both the viral DNA replication and the exit programs. Clamps the two operator OL (operator left made of OL1, OL2 and OL3 sites) and OR (operator right made of OR1, OR2 and OR3 sites) together by binding to them and arranging the intervening DNA in a loop. This step allows repression of lytic pR and pL promoters by binding to OL1, OL2, OR1 and OR2 simultaneously. The binding of cI on OR2 additionally activate
  11899..12325   -  rep_origin     ARS1 (fragment): S. cerevisiae autonomously replicating sequence ARS1
  12326..12495   +  misc_feature   CEN4 (fragment): S. cerevisiae CEN4 centromere
  12638..13026   -  rep_origin     R6K γ ori: γ replication origin from E. coli plasmid R6K; requires the R6K initiator protein pi for replication
  13045..13153   -  oriT           oriT: incP origin of transfer
  13300..13339   -  terminator     fd terminator: central terminator from bacteriophage fd (Otsuka and Kunisawa, 1982)
  13346..14203   -  CDS            bla: BLAT_ECOLX - Experimental evidence at protein level: Swiss-Prot protein existence level 1. TEM-type are the most prevalent beta-lactamases in enterobacteria; they hydrolyze the beta-lactam bond in susceptible beta-lactam antibiotics, thus conferring resistance to penicillins and cephalosporins. TEM-3 and TEM-4 are capable of hydrolyzing cefotaxime and ceftazidime. TEM-5 is capable of hydrolyzing ceftazidime. TEM-6 is capable of hydrolyzing ceftazidime and aztreonam. TEM-8/CAZ-2, TEM- 16/CAZ-7 and TEM-24/CAZ-6 are markedly active against ceftazidime. IRT- 4 shows resistance to beta-lactamase in
  14204..14295   -  promoter       AmpR promoter: bla
