[The description below was written by a language model from this plasmid's Addgene catalogue record and pLannotate feature annotations shown in this document.]
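Description:
pPath-Violacein-native is a 15 kb, low-copy, custom-backbone shuttle plasmid catalogued as a bacterial expression vector. It carries the violacein biosynthetic pathway with its native promoter and coding sequences. The annotated payload comprises vioA, vioB, vioC and vioD from Chromobacterium violaceum, arranged consecutively on one strand. These genes encode the enzymes that oxidise L-tryptophan, dimerise the resulting imine, and carry out the later hydroxylation steps leading to the purple pigment violacein. The feature table does not annotate vioE or a pathway promoter. About 700 nt of the circular sequence just downstream of vioD is unannotated, so their presence cannot be confirmed from the table alone.

The backbone combines parts for several hosts. Replication in E. coli depends on the R6K γ origin, which requires the pi initiator protein, consistent with the listed Pir1 propagation strain. A bla gene under its own promoter provides ampicillin selection. An incP oriT allows conjugative transfer to other bacteria. A φC31 integrase coding sequence (annotated as a fragment) and a minimal φC31 attB site suggest site-specific chromosomal integration in recipients, and a lambda cI repressor gene is also present, though its role is not stated. ARS1 and CEN4 fragments would support low-copy maintenance in Saccharomyces cerevisiae. A kanamycin/G418-type resistance gene flanked by the Ashbya gossypii TEF promoter and terminator serves as the yeast-style selectable marker. Several terminators (T7, rrnB T1, fd) insulate the modules, and short tag fragments appear to be cloning remnants.

The associated work concerns cross-kingdom expression of synthetic genetic elements. This native-sequence version therefore probably serves as an unrefactored reference pathway, using pigment production as a visible readout across hosts.
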