Addgene plasmid #200001: pPath-Violacein-native
Purpose: Violacein pathway. Native promoter and CDS sequence
Depositing lab: Farren Isaacs. Depositing organization: Yale University. Publication: Cross-kingdom expression of synthetic genetic elements promotes discovery of metabolites in the human microbiome. Patel JR, Oh J, Wang S, Crawford JM, Isaacs FJ. Cell. 2022 Apr 28;185(9):1487-1505.e14. doi: 10.1016/j.cell.2022.03.008. Epub 2022 Apr 1. PubMed 35366417.
Backbone
  Vector backbone: Custom
  Vector type: Bacterial Expression
  Selectable markers: Kanamycin
Growth in bacteria
  Bacterial resistance: Ampicillin, 100 μg/mL
  Growth temperature: 30°C
  Growth strain: Pir1
  Copy number: Low Copy
Gene/Insert
  Gene/Insert name: Pathways
  Species: Synthetic
  Cloning method: Gibson Cloning
Terms and licenses: Academic/Nonprofit Terms; Industry Terms: Not Available to Industry
How to cite: pPath-Violacein-native was a gift from Farren Isaacs (Addgene plasmid # 200001 ; http://n2t.net/addgene:200001 ; RRID:Addgene_200001)
